Addgene plasmid #57994: mTagRFP-PCNA-19-SV40NLS-4
Purpose: Localization: Nucleus, Excitation: 555, Emission: 584
Depositing lab: Michael Davidson. Depositing organization: Florida State University, Tallahassee.
Backbone
  Vector backbone: mTagRFP
  Backbone size w/o insert (bp): 4750
  Vector type: Mammalian Expression
  Selectable markers: Neomycin (select with G418)
Growth in bacteria
  Bacterial resistance: Kanamycin, 50 μg/mL
  Growth temperature: 37°C
  Growth strain: DH5alpha
  Copy number: High Copy
Gene/Insert
  Gene/Insert name: PCNA-19 SV40NLS (alt names: Human Proliferating Cell Nuclear Antigen + SV40 NLS 3x Repeat; NM_002592.2)
  Species: H. sapiens (human)
  Entrez Gene: PCNA (a.k.a. ATLD2)
  Promoter: CMV
  Tag / fusion protein: mTagRFP
  Cloning method: Unknown
  Sequencing primers: 5′ CMV-F; 3′ SV40pA-R
Terms and licenses: Academic/Nonprofit Terms; Industry Terms
Depositor comments: H. sapiens (human) Proliferating Cell Nuclear Antigen + SV40 NLS 3x Repeat. Excitation = 555; Emission = 584
How to cite: mTagRFP-PCNA-19-SV40NLS-4 was a gift from Michael Davidson (Addgene plasmid # 57994 ; http://n2t.net/addgene:57994 ; RRID:Addgene_57994)
