[The description below was written by a language model from this plasmid's Addgene catalogue record.]
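Description:
mTagRFP-PCNA-19-SV40NLS-4 is a mammalian expression plasmid that produces a red fluorescent fusion of human proliferating cell nuclear antigen (PCNA) intended to label the nucleus. It is built on an mTagRFP vector backbone of about 4.75 kb excluding the insert. It is propagated in E. coli as a high-copy plasmid under kanamycin selection and carries a neomycin resistance marker, so transfected mammalian cells can be selected with G418. The record does not list the replication origins or give a feature table, so the exact layout of the backbone elements cannot be confirmed. The use of an SV40 polyA reverse sequencing primer suggests that the expression cassette ends in an SV40 polyadenylation signal.

Expression is driven by the CMV promoter, a strong constitutive promoter in most mammalian cell lines. The payload combines the human PCNA coding sequence with a three-copy repeat of the SV40 nuclear localization signal and the monomeric red fluorescent protein mTagRFP, which has a recorded excitation maximum of 555 nm and emission maximum of 584 nm. The numbers in the name probably denote linker lengths between the fused parts, but the record does not explain them, nor does it state the order of the components or the cloning method. PCNA is the sliding clamp of the DNA replication machinery, and the added NLS repeats reinforce nuclear import of the fusion. The stated purpose is nuclear localization, so the construct serves as a fluorescent nuclear marker for live or fixed-cell imaging. Fluorescent PCNA fusions are also commonly used to visualize replication foci during S phase.
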