>Addgene plasmid #57994 | mTagRFP-PCNA-19-SV40NLS-4 | depositor partial sequence | sequence record 89144 | insert sequence
GACGTCAGATCCGCTAGCCACCATGGATCCAAAAAAGAAGAGAAAGGTAGATCCAAAAAAGAAGAGAAAG
GTAGATCCAAAAAAGAAGAGAAAGGTACCGGTCGCCACCATGGTGTCTAAGGGCGAAGAGCTGATTAAGG
AGAACATGCACATGAAGCTGTACATGGAGGGCACCGTGAACAACCACCACTTCAAGTGCACATCCGAGGG
CGAAGGCAAGCCCTACGAGGGCACCCAGACCATGAGAATCAAGGTGGTCGAGGGCGGCCCTCTCCCCTTC
GCCTTCGACATCCTGGCTACCAGCTTCATGTACGGCAGCAGAACCTTCATCAACCACACCCAGGGCATCC
CCGACTTCTTTAAGCAGTCCTTCCCTGAGGGCTTCACATGGGAGAGAGTCACCACATACGAAGACGGGGG
CGTGCTGACCGCTACCCAGGACACCAGCCTCCAGGACGGCTGCCTCATCTACAACGTCAAGATCAGAGGG
GTGAACTTCCCATCCAACGGCCCTGTGATGCAGAAGAAAACACTCGGCTGGGAGGCCAACACCGAGATGC
TGTACCCCGCTGACGGCGGCCTGGAAGGCAGAAGCGACATGGCCCTGAAGCTCGTGGGCGGGGGCCACCT
GATCTGCAACTTCAAGACCACATACAGATCCAAGAAACCCGCTAAGAACCTCAAGATGCCCGGCGTCTAC
TATGTGGACCACAGACTGGAAAGAATCAAGGAGGCCGACAAAGAGACCTACGTCGAGCAGCACGAGGTGG
CTGTGGCCAGATACTGCGACCTCCCTAGCAAACTGGGGCACAAACTTAATTCCGGAGAAGGGCAAGGGCA
AGGGCAAGGGCCGGGCCGCGGCTACGCGTATCGATCCATGTTCGAGGCGCGCCTGGTCCAGGGCTCCATC
CTCAAGAAGGTGTTGGAGGCACTCAAGGACCTCATCAACGAGGCCTGCTGGGATATTAGCTCCAGCGGTG
TAAACCTGCAGAGCATGGACTCGTCCCACGTCTCTTTGGTGCAGCTCACCCTGCGGTCTGAGGGCTTCGA
CACCTACCGCTGCGACCGCAACCTGGCCATGGGCGTGAACCTCACCAGTATGTCCAAAATACTAAAATGC
GCCGGCAATGAAGATATCATTACACTAAGGGCCGAAGATAACGCGGATACCTTGGCGCTAGTATTTGAAG
CACCAAACCAGGAGAAAGTTTCAGACTATGAAATGAAGTTGATGGATTTAGATGTTGAACAACTTGGAAT
TCCAGAACAGGAGTACAGCTGTGTAGTAAAGATGCCTTCTGGTGAATTTGCACGTATATGCCGAGATCTC
AGCCATATTGGAGATGCTGTTGTAATTTCCTGTGCAAAAGACGGAGTGAAATTTTCTGCAAGTGGAGAAC
TTGGAAATGGAAACATTAAATTGTCACAGACAAGTAATGTCGATAAAGAGGAGGAAGCTGTTACCATAGA
GATGAATGAACCAGTTCAACTAACTTTTGCACTGAGGTACCTGAACTTCTTTACAAAAGCCACTCCACTC
TCTTCAACGGTGACACTCAGTATGTCTGCAGATGTACCCCTTGTTGTAGAGTATAAAATTGCGGATATGG
GACACTTAAAATACTACTTGGCTCCCAAGATCGAGGATGAAGAAGGATCTTAGGGATCCACCGGATCTAG
ATAACTGATCATAATCAGCCATACCACATTT
