>Addgene plasmid #57994 | mTagRFP-PCNA-19-SV40NLS-4 | addgene partial sequence | sequence record 118133 | TagRFPmKate-F1 5'-AGGCCGACAAAGAGACCTAC-3'
ACCTCCCTAGCAAACTGGGGCACAAACTTAATTCCGGAGAAGGGCAAGGGCAAGGGCAAGGGCCGGGCCG
CGGCTACGCGTATCGATCCATGTTCGAGGCGCGCCTGGTCCAGGGCTCCATCCTCAAGAAGGTGTTGGAG
GCACTCAAGGACCTCATCAACGAGGCCTGCTGGGATATTAGCTCCAGCGGTGTAAACCTGCAGAGCATGG
ACTCGTCCCACGTCTCTTTGGTGCAGCTCACCCTGCGGTCTGAGGGCTTCGACACCTACCGCTGCGACCG
CAACCTGGCCATGGGCGTGAACCTCACCAGTATGTCCAAAATACTAAAATGCGCCGGCAATGAAGATATC
ATTACACTAAGGGCCGAAGATAACGCGGATACCTTGGCGCTAGTATTTGAAGCACCAAACCAGGAGAAAG
TTTCAGACTATGAAATGAAGTTGATGGATTTAGATGTTGAACAACTTGGAATTCCAGAACAGGAGTACAG
CTGTGTAGTAAAGATGCCTTCTGGTGAATTTGCACGTATATGCCGAGATCTCAGCCATATTGGAGATGCT
GTTGTAATTTCCTGTGCAAAAGACGGAGTGAAATTTTCTGCAAGTGGAGAACTTGGAAATGGAAACATTA
AATTGTCACAGACAAGTAATGTCGATAAAGAGGAGGAAGCTGTTACCATAGAGATGAATGAACCAGTTCA
ACTAACTTTTGCACTGAGGTACCTGAACTTCTTTACAAAAGCCACTCCACTCTCTTCAACGGTGACACTC
AGTATGTCTGCA
