>Addgene plasmid #57994 | mTagRFP-PCNA-19-SV40NLS-4 | addgene partial sequence | sequence record 119352 | CMV-F 5'-CGCAAATGGGCGGTAGGCGTG-3'
TGAACCGTCAGATCCGCTAGCCACCATGGATCCAAAAAAGAAGAGAAAGGTAGATCCAAAAAAGAAGAGA
AAGGTAGATCCAAAAAAGAAGAGAAAGGTACCGGTCGCCACCATGGTGTCTAAGGGCGAAGAGCTGATTA
AGGAGAACATGCACATGAAGCTGTACATGGAGGGCACCGTGAACAACCACCACTTCAAGTGCACATCCGA
GGGCGAAGGCAAGCCCTACGAGGGCACCCAGACCATGAGAATCAAGGTGGTCGAGGGCGGCCCTCTCCCC
TTCGCCTTCGACATCCTGGCTACCAGCTTCATGTACGGCAGCAGAACCTTCATCAACCACACCCAGGGCA
TCCCCGACTTCTTTAAGCAGTCCTTCCCTGAGGGCTTCACATGGGAGAGAGTCACCACATACGAAGACGG
GGGCGTGCTGACCGCTACCCAGGACACCAGCCTCCAGGACGGCTGCCTCATCTACAACGTCAAGATCAGA
GGGGTGAACTTCCCATCCAACGGCCCTGTGATGCAGAAGAAAACACTCGGCTGGGAGGCCAACACCGAGA
TGCTGTACCCCGCTGACGGCGGCCTGGAAGGCAGAAGCGACATGGCCCTGAAGCTCGTGGGCGGGGGCCA
CCTGATCTGCAACTTCAAGACCACATACAGATCCAAGAAACCCGCT
